>Addgene plasmid #202716 | pLenti-CMV-Pink Flamindo-p2a-bPAC | addgene full sequence | sequence record 402843 | Addgene NGS Result
GTCGACGGATCGGGAGATCTCCCGATCCCCTATGGTGCACTCTCAGTACAATCTGCTCTGATGCCGCATA
GTTAAGCCAGTATCTGCTCCCTGCTTGTGTGTTGGAGGTCGCTGAGTAGTGCGCGAGCAAAATTTAAGCT
ACAACAAGGCAAGGCTTGACCGACAATTGCATGAAGAATCTGCTTAGGGTTAGGCGTTTTGCGCTGCTTC
GCGATGTACGGGCCAGATATACGCGTTGACATTGATTATTGACTAGTTATTAATAGTAATCAATTACGGG
GTCATTAGTTCATAGCCCATATATGGAGTTCCGCGTTACATAACTTACGGTAAATGGCCCGCCTGGCTGA
CCGCCCAACGACCCCCGCCCATTGACGTCAATAATGACGTATGTTCCCATAGTAACGCCAATAGGGACTT
TCCATTGACGTCAATGGGTGGAGTATTTACGGTAAACTGCCCACTTGGCAGTACATCAAGTGTATCATAT
GCCAAGTACGCCCCCTATTGACGTCAATGACGGTAAATGGCCCGCCTGGCATTATGCCCAGTACATGACC
TTATGGGACTTTCCTACTTGGCAGTACATCTACGTATTAGTCATCGCTATTACCATGGTGATGCGGTTTT
GGCAGTACATCAATGGGCGTGGATAGCGGTTTGACTCACGGGGATTTCCAAGTCTCCACCCCATTGACGT
CAATGGGAGTTTGTTTTGGCACCAAAATCAACGGGACTTTCCAAAATGTCGTAACAACTCCGCCCCATTG
ACGCAAATGGGCGGTAGGCGTGTACGGTGGGAGGTCTATATAAGCAGCGCGTTTTGCCTGTACTGGGTCT
CTCTGGTTAGACCAGATCTGAGCCTGGGAGCTCTCTGGCTAACTAGGGAACCCACTGCTTAAGCCTCAAT
AAAGCTTGCCTTGAGTGCTTCAAGTAGTGTGTGCCCGTCTGTTGTGTGACTCTGGTAACTAGAGATCCCT
CAGACCCTTTTAGTCAGTGTGGAAAATCTCTAGCAGTGGCGCCCGAACAGGGACTTGAAAGCGAAAGGGA
AACCAGAGGAGCTCTCTCGACGCAGGACTCGGCTTGCTGAAGCGCGCACGGCAAGAGGCGAGGGGCGGCG
ACTGGTGAGTACGCCAAAAATTTTGACTAGCGGAGGCTAGAAGGAGAGAGATGGGTGCGAGAGCGTCAGT
ATTAAGCGGGGGAGAATTAGATCGCGATGGGAAAAAATTCGGTTAAGGCCAGGGGGAAAGAAAAAATATA
AATTAAAACATATAGTATGGGCAAGCAGGGAGCTAGAACGATTCGCAGTTAATCCTGGCCTGTTAGAAAC
ATCAGAAGGCTGTAGACAAATACTGGGACAGCTACAACCATCCCTTCAGACAGGATCAGAAGAACTTAGA
TCATTATATAATACAGTAGCAACCCTCTATTGTGTGCATCAAAGGATAGAGATAAAAGACACCAAGGAAG
CTTTAGACAAGATAGAGGAAGAGCAAAACAAAAGTAAGACCACCGCACAGCAAGCGGCCGCTGATCTTCA
GACCTGGAGGAGGAGATATGAGGGACAATTGGAGAAGTGAATTATATAAATATAAAGTAGTAAAAATTGA
ACCATTAGGAGTAGCACCCACCAAGGCAAAGAGAAGAGTGGTGCAGAGAGAAAAAAGAGCAGTGGGAATA
GGAGCTTTGTTCCTTGGGTTCTTGGGAGCAGCAGGAAGCACTATGGGCGCAGCGTCAATGACGCTGACGG
TACAGGCCAGACAATTATTGTCTGGTATAGTGCAGCAGCAGAACAATTTGCTGAGGGCTATTGAGGCGCA
ACAGCATCTGTTGCAACTCACAGTCTGGGGCATCAAGCAGCTCCAGGCAAGAATCCTGGCTGTGGAAAGA
TACCTAAAGGATCAACAGCTCCTGGGGATTTGGGGTTGCTCTGGAAAACTCATTTGCACCACTGCTGTGC
CTTGGAATGCTAGTTGGAGTAATAAATCTCTGGAACAGATTTGGAATCACACGACCTGGATGGAGTGGGA
CAGAGAAATTAACAATTACACAAGCTTAATACACTCCTTAATTGAAGAATCGCAAAACCAGCAAGAAAAG
AATGAACAAGAATTATTGGAATTAGATAAATGGGCAAGTTTGTGGAATTGGTTTAACATAACAAATTGGC
TGTGGTATATAAAATTATTCATAATGATAGTAGGAGGCTTGGTAGGTTTAAGAATAGTTTTTGCTGTACT
TTCTATAGTGAATAGAGTTAGGCAGGGATATTCACCATTATCGTTTCAGACCCACCTCCCAACCCCGAGG
GGACCCGACAGGCCCGAAGGAATAGAAGAAGAAGGTGGAGAGAGAGACAGAGACAGATCCATTCGATTAG
TGAACGGATCGGCACTGCGTGCGCCAATTCTGCAGACAAATGGCAGTATTCATCCACAATTTTAAAAGAA
AAGGGGGGATTGGGGGGTACAGTGCAGGGGAAAGAATAGTAGACATAATAGCAACAGACATACAAACTAA
AGAATTACAAAAACAAATTACAAAAATTCAAAATTTTCGGGTTTATTACAGGGACAGCAGAGATCCAGTT
TGGTTAATTAAGCTTGGGAGTTCCGCGTTACATAACTTACGGTAAATGGCCCGCCTGGCTGACCGCCCAA
CGACCCCCGCCCATTGACGTCAATAATGACGTATGTTCCCATAGTAACGCCAATAGGGACTTTCCATTGA
CGTCAATGGGTGGAGCATTTACGGTAAACTGCCCACTTGGCAGTACATCAAGTGTATCATATGCCAAGTA
CGCCCCCTATTGACGTCAATGACGGTAAATGGCCCGCCTGGCATTATGCCCAGTACATGACCTTATGGGA
CTTTCCTACTTGGCAGTACATCTACGTATTAGTCATCGCTATTACCATGGTGATGCGGTTTTGGCAGTAC
ATCAATGGGCGTGGATAGCGGTTTGACTCACGGGGATTTCCAAGTCTCCACCCCATTGACGTCAATGGGA
GTTTGTTTTGGCACCAAAATCAACGGGACTTTCCAAAATGTCGTAACAACTCCGCCCCATTGACGCAAAT
GGGCGGTAGGCGTGTACGGTGGGAGGTCTATATAAGCAGAGCTCGTTTAGTGAACCGTCAGATCGCCTGG
AGACGCCATCCACGCTGTTTTGACCTCCATAGAAGACACCGACTCTAGAGGATCCATGCTAGTGAGCAAG
GGCGAGGAGGATAACATGGCCATCATCAAGGAGTTCATGCGCTTCAAGGTGCACATGGAGGGCTCCGTGA
ACGGCCACGAGTTCGAGATCGAGGGCGAGGGCGAGGGCCGCCCCTACGAGGCCTTTCAGACCGCTAAGCT
GAAGGTGACCAAGGGTGGCCCCCTGCCCTTCGCCTGGGACATCCTGTCCCCTCAGTTCATGTACGGCTCC
AAGGCCTACATTAAGCACCCAGCCGACATCCCCGACTACTTCAAGCTGTCCTTCCCCGAGGGCTTCAGGT
GGGAGCGCGTGATGAACTTCGAGGACGGCGGCATTATTCACGTTAACCAGGACTCCTCCCTGCAGGACGG
CGTATTCATCTACAAGGTGAAGCTGCGCGGCACCAACTTCCCCCCCGACGGCCCCGTAATGCAGAAGAAG
ACCATGGGCTGGGAGCAGTGGCGCGATCCTCCTCTCCTGTCCCAGCGAGGGCCTGATGCCCTACTCACCG
TGGCGCTCCGGAAGCCCCCAGGTCAGCGTACGGATGAAGAACTGGACCTGATCTTTGAAGAGCTGCTGCA
TATCAAGGCGGTGGCACACCTTTCTAACTCGGTGAAGCGGGAACTAGCTGCTGTTCTGCTCTTTGAACCA
CACAGCAAGGCAGGAACTGTGTTGTTCAGCCAGGGGGACAAGGGTACCTCGTGGTACATTATCTGGAAGG
GATCTGTCAATGTGGTGACCCATGGCAAGGGGCTGGTGACCACGTTGCACGAGGGAGATGACTTTGGACA
GCTGGCTCTGGTGAACGACGCACCTCGGGCAGCCACCATCATCCTTCGAGAAAATAACTGTCACTTTCTG
CGTGTGGACAAGCAGGACTTCAACCGCATCATCAAGGATGTGGAATTTAAAGTGGAGACTGTTGATGAGC
GGATGTACCCCGAGGACGGCGCCCTGAAGAGCGAGATCAAGAAGGGGCTGAGGCTGAAGGACGGCGGCCA
CTACGCCGCCGAGGTCAAGACCACCTACAAGGCCAAGAAGCCCGTGCAGCTGCCCGGCGCCTACATCGTC
GACATCAAGTTGGACATCGTGTCCCACAACGAGGACTACACCATCGTGGAACAGTGCGAACGCGCCGAGG
GCCGCCACTCCACCGGCGGCATGGACGAGCTGTACAAGGGCTCCGGAGCCACGAACTTCTCTCTGTTAAA
GCAAGCAGGAGACGTGGAAGAAAACCCCGGTCCCATGAAGCGGCTGGTGTACATCAGCAAGATCAGCGGC
CACCTGAGCCTGGAAGAGATCCAGCGGATCGGCAAGGTGTCCATCAAGAACAACCAGCGGGACAACATCA
CCGGCGTGCTGCTGTACCTGCAGGGCCTGTTCTTCCAGATCCTGGAAGGCGAGAACGAGAAGGTGGACAA
GCTGTACAAGAAAATCCTGGTGGACGACCGGCACACCAACATCCTGTGCCTGAAAACCGAGTACGACATC
ACCGACCGGATGTTCCCCAACTGGGCCATGAAAACCATCAACCTGAACGAGAACAGCGAGCTGATGATCC
AGCCCATCAAGAGCCTGCTGCAGACCATCACCCAGAGCCACCGGGTGCTGGAAAAGTACATGCCCGCCAG
AGTGATCTACCTGATCAACCAGGGCATCAACCCCCTGACCGTGGAGCCCCAGCTGGTCGAGAAGATCATC
TTCTTCAGCGACATCCTGGCCTTCAGCACCCTGACCGAGAAGCTGCCCGTGAACGAGGTGGTCATCCTGG
TCAACCGGTACTTCAGCATCTGCACCCGGATCATCAGCGCCTACGGCGGCGAAGTGACCAAGTTCATCGG
CGACTGCGTGATGGCCAGCTTCACCAAAGAGCAGGGCGACGCCGCCATCCGGACCAGCCTGGACATCATC
TCCGAGCTGAAGCAGCTGCGGCACCACGTGGAGGCCACCAACCCCCTGCACCTGCTGTACACCGGCATCG
GCCTGAGCTACGGCCACGTGATCGAGGGCAACATGGGCAGCAGCCTGAAGATGGACCACACCCTGCTGGG
GGACGCCGTGAACGTGGCCGCCAGGCTGGAAGCCCTGACAAGACAGCTGCCCTACGCCCTGGCCTTTACA
GCCGGCGTGAAGAAGTGCTGCCAGGCCCAGTGGACCTTCATCAACCTGGGAGCCCACCAGGTCAAGGGCA
AGCAGGAAGCCATCGAGGTCTACACCGTGAATGAGGCCCAGAAGTACTACGACACCCTGCAGATCACCCA
GCTGATCCGGCAGACCCTGGAAAACGACAAGCCGCGGACGTACGAGCAAAAGCTGATCTCGGAGGAGGAC
CTGCACCATCACCATCACCATCACCATCACCATCTCGAGTAAGAATTCGATATCAAGCTTATCGATAATC
AACCTCTGGATTACAAAATTTGTGAAAGATTGACTGGTATTCTTAACTATGTTGCTCCTTTTACGCTATG
TGGATACGCTGCTTTAATGCCTTTGTATCATGCTATTGCTTCCCGTATGGCTTTCATTTTCTCCTCCTTG
TATAAATCCTGGTTGCTGTCTCTTTATGAGGAGTTGTGGCCCGTTGTCAGGCAACGTGGCGTGGTGTGCA
CTGTGTTTGCTGACGCAACCCCCACTGGTTGGGGCATTGCCACCACCTGTCAGCTCCTTTCCGGGACTTT
CGCTTTCCCCCTCCCTATTGCCACGGCGGAACTCATCGCCGCCTGCCTTGCCCGCTGCTGGACAGGGGCT
CGGCTGTTGGGCACTGACAATTCCGTGGTGTTGTCGGGGAAATCATCGTCCTTTCCTTGGCTGCTCGCCT
GTGTTGCCACCTGGATTCTGCGCGGGACGTCCTTCTGCTACGTCCCTTCGGCCCTCAATCCAGCGGACCT
TCCTTCCCGCGGCCTGCTGCCGGCTCTGCGGCCTCTTCCGCGTCTTCGCCTTCGCCCTCAGACGAGTCGG
ATCTCCCTTTGGGCCGCCTCCCCGCATCGATACCGTCGACCTCGAGACCTAGAAAAACATGGAGCAATCA
CAAGTAGCAATACAGCAGCTACCAATGCTGATTGTGCCTGGCTAGAAGCACAAGAGGAGGAGGAGGTGGG
TTTTCCAGTCACACCTCAGGTACCTTTAAGACCAATGACTTACAAGGCAGCTGTAGATCTTAGCCACTTT
TTAAAAGAAAAGGGGGGACTGGAAGGGCTAATTCACTCCCAACGAAGACAAGATATCCTTGATCTGTGGA
TCTACCACACACAAGGCTACTTCCCTGATTGGCAGAACTACACACCAGGGCCAGGGATCAGATATCCACT
GACCTTTGGATGGTGCTACAAGCTAGTACCAGTTGAGCAAGAGAAGGTAGAAGAAGCCAATGAAGGAGAG
AACACCCGCTTGTTACACCCTGTGAGCCTGCATGGGATGGATGACCCGGAGAGAGAAGTATTAGAGTGGA
GGTTTGACAGCCGCCTAGCATTTCATCACATGGCCCGAGAGCTGCATCCGGACTGTACTGGGTCTCTCTG
GTTAGACCAGATCTGAGCCTGGGAGCTCTCTGGCTAACTAGGGAACCCACTGCTTAAGCCTCAATAAAGC
TTGCCTTGAGTGCTTCAAGTAGTGTGTGCCCGTCTGTTGTGTGACTCTGGTAACTAGAGATCCCTCAGAC
CCTTTTAGTCAGTGTGGAAAATCTCTAGCAGGGCCCGTTTAAACCCGCTGATCAGCCTCGACTGTGCCTT
CTAGTTGCCAGCCATCTGTTGTTTGCCCCTCCCCCGTGCCTTCCTTGACCCTGGAAGGTGCCACTCCCAC
TGTCCTTTCCTAATAAAATGAGGAAATTGCATCGCATTGTCTGAGTAGGTGTCATTCTATTCTGGGGGGT
GGGGTGGGGCAGGACAGCAAGGGGGAGGATTGGGAAGACAATAGCAGGCATGCTGGGGATGCGGTGGGCT
CTATGGCTTCTGAGGCGGAAAGAACCAGCTGGGGCTCTAGGGGGTATCCCC
[124 nt withheld, positions 7192-7315]
C
[91 nt withheld, positions 7317-7407]
A
[49 nt withheld, positions 7409-7457]
CCTTTGACGTTGGAGTCCACGTTCTTT
[37 nt withheld, positions 7485-7521]
ACCCTATCTCGGTCTATTCTTTTGATTTATAAGGGATTTTGCCGATTTCGGCCTATTGGTTAAAAAATGA
GCTGATTTAACAAAAATTTAACGCGAATTAATTCTGTGGAATGTGTGTCAGTTAGGGTGTGGAAAGTCCC
CAGGCTCCCCAGCAGGCAGAAGTATGCAAAGCATGCATCTCAATTAGTCAGCAACCAGGTGTGGAAAGTC
CCCAGGCTCCCCAGCAGGCAGAAGTATGCAAAGCATGCATCTCAATTAGTCAGCAACCATAGTCCCGCCC
CTAACTCCGCCCATCCCGCCCCTAACTCCGCCCAGTTCCGCCCATTCTCCGCCCCATGGCTGACTAATTT
TTTTTATTTATGCAGAGGCCGAGGCCGCCTCTGCCTCTGAGCTATTCCAGAAGTAGTGAGGAGGCTTTTT
TGGAGGCCTAGGCTTTTGCAAAAAGCTCCCGGGAGCTTGTATATCCATTTTCGGATCTGATCAGCACGTG
TTGACAATTAATCATCGGCATAGTATATCGGCATAGTATAATACGACAAGGTGAGGAACTAAACCATGGC
CAAGTTGACCAGTGCCGTTCCGGTGCTCACCGCGCGCGACGTCGCCGGAGCGGTCGAGTTCTGGACCGAC
CGGCTCGGGTTCTCCCGGGACTTCGTGGAGGACGACTTCGCCGGTGTGGTCCGGGACGACGTGACCCTGT
TCATCAGCGCGGTCCAGGACCAGGTGGTGCCGGACAACACCCTGGCCTGGGTGTGGGTGCGCGGCCTGGA
CGAGCTGTACGCCGAGTGGTCGGAGGTCGTGTCCACGAACTTCCGGGACGCCTCCGGGCCGGCCATGACC
GAGATCGGCGAGCAGCCGTGGGGGCGGGAGTTCGCCCTGCGCGACCCGGCCGGCAACTGCGTGCACTTCG
TGGCCGAGGAGCAGGACTGACACGTGCTACGAGATTTCGATTCCACCGCCGCCTTCTATGAAAGGTTGGG
CTTCGGAATCGTTTTCCGGGACGCCGGCTGGATGATCCTCCAGCGCGGGGATCTCATGCTGGAGTTCTTC
GCCCACCCCAACTTGTTTATTGCAGCTTATAATGGTTACAAATAAAGCAATAGCATCACAAATTTCACAA
ATAAAGCATTTTTTTCACTGCATTCTAGTTGTGGTTTGTCCAAACTCATCAATGTATCTTATCATGTCTG
TATACCGTCGACCTCTAGCTAGAGCTTGGCGTAATCATGGTCATAGCTGTTTCCTGTGTGAAATTGTTAT
CCGCTCACAATTCCACACAACATACGAGCCGGAAGCATAAAGTGTAAAGCCTGGGGTGCCTAATGAGTGA
GCTAACTCACATTAATTGCGTTGCGCTCACTGCCCGCTTTCCAGTCGGGAAACCTGTCGTGCCAGCTGCA
TTAATGAATCGGCCAACGCGCGGGGAGAGGCGGTTTGCGTATTGGGCGCTCTTCCGCTTCCTCGCTCACT
GACTCGCTGCGCTCGGTCGTTCGGCTGCGGCGAGCGGTATCAGCTCACTCAAAGGCGGTAATACGGTTAT
CCACAGAATCAGGGGATAACGCAGGAAAGAACATGTGAGCAAAAGGCCAGCAAAAGGCCAGGAACCGTAA
AAAGGCCGCGTTGCTGGCGTTTTTCCATAGGCTCCGCCCCCCTGACGAGCATCACAAAAATCGACGCTCA
AGTCAGAGGTGGCGAAACCCGACAGGACTATAAAGATACCAGGCGTTTCCCCCTGGAAGCTCCCTCGTGC
GCTCTCCTGTTCCGACCCTGCCGCTTACCGGATACCTGTCCGCCTTTCTCCCTTCGGGAAGCGTGGCGCT
TTCTCATAGCTCACGCTGTAGGTATCTCAGTTCGGTGTAGGTCGTTCGCTCCAAGCTGGGCTGTGTGCAC
GAACCCCCCGTTCAGCCCGACCGCTGCGCCTTATCCGGTAACTATCGTCTTGAGTCCAACCCGGTAAGAC
ACGACTTATCGCCACTGGCAGCAGCCACTGGTAACAGGATTAGCAGAGCGAGGTATGTAGGCGGTGCTAC
AGAGTTCTTGAAGTGGTGGCCTAACTACGGCTACACTAGAAGAACAGTATTTGGTATCTGCGCTCTGCTG
AAGCCAGTTACCTTCGGAAAAAGAGTTGGTAGCTCTTGATCCGGCAAACAAACCACCGCTGGTAGCGGTG
GTTTTTTTGTTTGCAAGCAGCAGATTACGCGCAGAAAAAAAGGATCTCAAGAAGATCCTTTGATCTTTTC
TACGGGGTCTGACGCTCAGTGGAACGAAAACTCACGTTAAGGGATTTTGGTCATGAGATTATCAAAAAGG
ATCTTCACCTAGATCCTTTTAAATTAAAAATGAAGTTTTAAATCAATCTAAAGTATATATGAGTAAACTT
GGTCTGACAGTTACCAATGCTTAATCAGTGAGGCACCTATCTCAGCGATCTGTCTATTTCGTTCATCCAT
AGTTGCCTGACTCCCCGTCGTGTAGATAACTACGATACGGGAGGGCTTACCATCTGGCCCCAGTGCTGCA
ATGATACCGCGAGACCCACGCTCACCGGCTCCAGATTTATCAGCAATAAACCAGCCAGCCGGAAGGGCCG
AGCGCAGAAGTGGTCCTGCAACTTTATCCGCCTCCATCCAGTCTATTAATTGTTGCCGGGAAGCTAGAGT
AAGTAGTTCGCCAGTTAATAGTTTGCGCAACGTTGTTGCCATTGCTACAGGCATCGTGGTGTCACGCTCG
TCGTTTGGTATGGCTTCATTCAGCTCCGGTTCCCAACGATCAAGGCGAGTTACATGATCCCCCATGTTGT
GCAAAAAAGCGGTTAGCTCCTTCGGTCCTCCGATCGTTGTCAGAAGTAAGTTGGCCGCAGTGTTATCACT
CATGGTTATGGCAGCACTGCATAATTCTCTTACTGTCATGCCATCCGTAAGATGCTTTTCTGTGACTGGT
GAGTACTCAACCAAGTCATTCTGAGAATAGTGTATGCGGCGACCGAGTTGCTCTTGCCCGGCGTCAATAC
GGGATAATACCGCGCCACATAGCAGAACTTTAAAAGTGCTCATCATTGGAAAACGTTCTTCGGGGCGAAA
ACTCTCAAGGATCTTACCGCTGTTGAGATCCAGTTCGATGTAACCCACTCGTGCACCCAACTGATCTTCA
GCATCTTTTACTTTCACCAGCGTTTCTGGGTGAGCAAAAACAGGAAGGCAAAATGCCGCAAAAAAGGGAA
TAAGGGCGACACGGAAATGTTGAATACTCATACTCTTCCTTTTTCAATATTATTGAAGCATTTATCAGGG
TTATTGTCTCATGAGCGGATACATATTTGAATGTATTTAGAAAAATAAACAAATAGGGGTTCCGCGCACA
TTTCCCCGAAAAGTGCCACCTGAC
Features (pLannotate 1.2.2; 35 found; start..end, strand, type, name):
     31..83      -  misc_feature   bom (fragment): basis of mobility region from pBR322
    238..617     +  enhancer       CMV enhancer: human cytomegalovirus immediate early enhancer
    618..817     +  promoter       CMV promoter: human cytomegalovirus (CMV) immediate early promoter
    835..1015    +  LTR            5' LTR (truncated): truncated 5' long terminal repeat (LTR) from HIV-1
   1062..1187    +  misc_feature   HIV-1 Ψ: packaging signal of human immunodeficiency virus type 1
   1171..1534    +  CDS            HIV-1 gag (fragment): gag protein from human immunodeficiency virus 1; gag
   1680..1913    +  misc_feature   RRE: The Rev response element (RRE) of HIV-1 allows for Rev-dependent mRNA export from the nucleus to the cytoplasm.
   2290..2390    +  CDS            Rev (fragment): human immunodeficiency virus 1 (HIV-1) Rev protein; rev; enhances nuclear export of unspliced and incompletely spliced viral mRNAs
   2440..2557    +  misc_feature   cPPT/CTS: central polypurine tract and central termination sequence of HIV-1
   2616..2919    +  enhancer       CMV enhancer: human cytomegalovirus immediate early enhancer
   2920..3123    +  promoter       CMV promoter: human cytomegalovirus (CMV) immediate early promoter
   3209..3688    +  CDS            PAmCherry2 (fragment): PAmCherry2 is a photoactivatable red fluorescent protein published in 2009, derived from Discosoma sp.. It is reported to be a rapidly-maturing monomer with high acid sensitivity.
   3674..4129    +  CDS            Rapgef3 (fragment): RPGF3_MOUSE - Also known as Epac, Epac1. Experimental evidence at protein level: Swiss-Prot protein existence level 1. Guanine nucleotide exchange factor (GEF) for RAP1A and RAP2A small GTPases that is activated by binding cAMP. Through simultaneous binding of PDE3B to RAPGEF3 and PIK3R6 is assembled in a signaling complex in which it activates the PI3K gamma complex and which is involved in angiogenesis. Plays a role in the modulation of the cAMP- induced dynamic control of endothelial barrier function through a pathway that is independent on Rho-mediated signaling. Required for the actin rea
   4127..4378    +  CDS            mApple (fragment): photostable monomeric derivative of DsRed (Shaner et al., 2008) mammalian codon-optimized
   4388..4443    +  CDS            P2A (fragment): 2A peptide from porcine teschovirus-1 polyprotein Eukaryotic ribosomes fail to insert a peptide bond between the Gly and Pro residues, yielding separate polypeptides.
   5534..5563    +  CDS            10xHis: 10xHis affinity tag
   5573..5597    +  misc_feature   MCS (fragment): pBluescript multiple cloning site
   5597..6185    +  misc_feature   WPRE: woodchuck hepatitis virus posttranscriptional regulatory element
   6122..6703    +  CDS            nef (fragment): NEF_HV1H2 - Experimental evidence at protein level: Swiss-Prot protein existence level 1. Extracellular Nef protein targets CD4(+) T-lymphocytes for apoptosis by interacting with CXCR4 surface receptors. From Human immunodeficiency virus type 1 group M subtype B (isolate HXB2) (HIV-1).
   6710..6890    +  LTR            5' LTR (truncated): truncated 5' long terminal repeat (LTR) from HIV-1
   6922..7146    +  polyA_signal   bGH poly(A) signal: bovine growth hormone polyadenylation signal
   7150..7171    +  promoter       SV40 promoter (fragment): SV40 enhancer and early promoter
   7192..7620    +  rep_origin     f1 ori (sequence partly withheld): f1 bacteriophage origin of replication; arrow indicates direction of (+) strand synthesis
   7634..7963    +  promoter       SV40 promoter: SV40 enhancer and early promoter
   8011..8058    +  promoter       EM7 promoter: synthetic bacterial promoter&nbsp
   8077..8451    +  CDS            BleoR: antibiotic-binding protein; Sh ble from Streptoalloteichus hindustanus; confers resistance to bleomycin, phleomycin, and Zeocin™
   8461..8586    +  CDS            ble (fragment): BLE_KLEPN - Experimental evidence at protein level: Swiss-Prot protein existence level 1. Binding protein with a strong affinity to the bleomycin family of antibiotics. Binds to CL990; an antimitotic-antibiotic compound. From Klebsiella pneumoniae.
   8581..8702    +  polyA_signal   SV40 poly(A) signal: SV40 polyadenylation signal
   8773..8795    -  protein_bind   lac operator (fragment): The lac repressor binds to the lac operator to inhibit transcription in E. coli. This inhibition can be relieved by adding lactose or isopropyl-β-D-thiogalactopyranoside (IPTG). lac repressor encoded by lacI
   8799..8829    -  promoter       lac promoter: promoter for the E. coli lac operon
   8844..8865    -  protein_bind   CAP binding site: CAP binding activates transcription in the presence of cAMP. E. coli catabolite activator protein
   8878..8970    -  CDS            lacI (fragment): lac repressor; lacI; The lac repressor binds to the lac operator to inhibit transcription in E. coli. This inhibition can be relieved by adding lactose or isopropyl-β-D-thiogalactopyranoside (IPTG).
   9153..9741    -  rep_origin     ori: high-copy-number ColE1/pMB1/pBR322/pUC origin of replication
   9912..10772   -  CDS            AmpR: β-lactamase; bla; confers resistance to ampicillin, carbenicillin, and related antibiotics
  10773..10877   -  promoter       AmpR promoter: bla
