[The description below was written by a language model from this plasmid's Addgene catalogue record and pLannotate feature annotations shown in this document.]
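Description:
pLenti-CMV-Pink Flamindo-p2a-bPAC is a 10.9 kb HIV-1-based lentiviral transfer plasmid for mammalian co-expression of an optical cAMP sensor and an optical cAMP actuator. It is propagated in E. coli through a high-copy ColE1/pUC-type origin with ampicillin selection (AmpR), and it also carries an f1 origin. Outside the viral region, the backbone holds an SV40/EM7-driven BleoR cassette with an SV40 poly(A) signal, which could confer Zeocin resistance in transfected cells or bacteria but would not be packaged into virus. The viral genome is transcribed from a chimeric CMV enhancer/promoter fused to a truncated 5' LTR. It contains the Ψ packaging signal with a partial gag sequence, the RRE for Rev-dependent nuclear export, the cPPT/CTS and a WPRE to boost transcript expression, followed by a truncated 3' LTR and a bGH poly(A) signal.

The payload is a single open reading frame driven by an internal CMV enhancer/promoter. Pink Flamindo comes first; the automated annotation splits it into red fluorescent protein fragments (matched to PAmCherry2 and mApple) flanking a cAMP-binding segment of mouse Epac1 (Rapgef3), consistent with a single-fluorophore indicator in which a cAMP-binding domain is inserted into the fluorescent protein. A P2A peptide then causes ribosomal skipping, so that bPAC, the photoactivatable adenylyl cyclase from Beggiatoa, is produced as a separate soluble protein with C-terminal myc and 10xHis tags. The bPAC coding region and myc tag are not annotated in the feature table, although the gap between the P2A and 10xHis features matches the catalogue insert. The construct allows light-triggered cAMP production and fluorescent cAMP readout in the same cell, in line with the associated work on all-optical mapping of cAMP transport.
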