Addgene plasmid #202716: pLenti-CMV-Pink Flamindo-p2a-bPAC
Purpose: Mammalian co-expression of soluble Pink Flamindo, a fluorescent cAMP indicator and soluble bPAC, a photoactivatable adenylyl cyclase
Depositing lab: Adam Cohen. Publication: All-optical mapping of cAMP transport reveals rules of sub-cellular localization. Xiang KM, Park P, Koren SA, Hayward RF, Cohen AE. bioRxiv 2023 10.1101/2023.06.27.546633.
Backbone
  Vector backbone: pLenti
  Backbone size w/o insert (bp): 8538
  Total vector size (bp): 10905
  Vector type: Mammalian Expression, Lentiviral
Growth in bacteria
  Bacterial resistance: Ampicillin, 100 μg/mL
  Growth temperature: 30°C
  Growth strain: NEB Stable
  Copy number: High Copy
Gene/Insert 1
  Gene/Insert name: Pink Flamindo
  Species: Synthetic
  Insert size (bp): 1173
  Promoter: CMV
  Cloning method: Gibson Cloning
  Sequencing primers: 5′ agaagacaccgactctagaggatc; 3′ aagttcgtggctccggagcCCTTGTACAGCTCGTCCATGC
Gene/Insert 2
  Gene/Insert name: bPAC
  Species: Synthetic; Beggiatoa sp.
  Insert size (bp): 1128
  Tag / fusion protein: myc (C terminal on insert); 10xHis (C terminal on insert)
  Cloning method: Gibson Cloning
  Sequencing primers: 5′ tggaagaaaaccccggtcccATGAAGCGGCTGGTGTAC; 3′ tatcgataagcttgatatcgaattcTTACTCGAGATGGTGATGGTG
Terms and licenses: Academic/Nonprofit Terms; Industry Terms: Not Available to Industry
How to cite: pLenti-CMV-Pink Flamindo-p2a-bPAC was a gift from Adam Cohen (Addgene plasmid # 202716 ; http://n2t.net/addgene:202716 ; RRID:Addgene_202716)
